Addgene plasmid #174848: pLV-U6-SIPZ
Purpose: (Empty Backbone) empty vector for cloning shRNA and/or miRNA
Depositing lab: Helen Morrison. Depositing organization: Leibniz Institute on Aging - Fritz Lipmann Institute (FLI).
Backbone
  Vector backbone: pLV-U6-SIPZ
  Backbone manufacturer: Modified from pGIPZ
  Backbone size (bp): 8788
  Vector type: Mammalian Expression, Lentiviral, RNAi
  Selectable markers: Puromycin
Growth in bacteria
  Bacterial resistance: Ampicillin, 100 μg/mL
  Growth temperature: 37°C
  Growth strain: NEB Stable
  Copy number: High Copy
Terms and licenses: Academic/Nonprofit Terms; Industry Terms: Not Available to Industry
How to cite: pLV-U6-SIPZ was a gift from Helen Morrison (Addgene plasmid # 174848 ; http://n2t.net/addgene:174848 ; RRID:Addgene_174848)
