[The description below was written by a language model from this plasmid's Addgene catalogue record and pLannotate feature annotations shown in this document.]
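Description:
pLV-U6-SIPZ is an empty lentiviral RNAi backbone of 8,788 bp, derived by modification of pGIPZ and intended as a recipient for cloning shRNA and/or miRNA sequences for expression in mammalian cells. It is maintained in bacteria as a high-copy plasmid through a ColE1/pUC-type origin with ampicillin resistance. The annotation also finds an EM7-driven bleomycin/Zeocin resistance gene in reverse orientation within the viral region. An SV40 origin and SV40 poly(A) signal lie in the plasmid backbone.

The transfer-vector portion is HIV-1 based. It has a truncated 5' LTR, the Ψ packaging signal with an adjoining gag fragment, the RRE for Rev-dependent nuclear export, and the cPPT/CTS. Downstream are a WPRE and a self-inactivating ΔU3 3' LTR followed by a bGH poly(A) signal. The short nef and rev fragments that were annotated are residual viral sequence rather than expressed genes.

Between the cPPT and the WPRE sit two separate expression options. A human U6 RNA polymerase III promoter is suited to driving a conventional short hairpin. Following it, a CMV enhancer/promoter (Pol II) leads through an EMCV IRES to the puromycin N-acetyltransferase gene and then into miR-30a 5' flanking sequence. In pGIPZ-type designs this flanking sequence provides the context for a microRNA-embedded hairpin carried on the same transcript as the selection marker. No fluorescent reporter is annotated between the CMV promoter and the IRES, and no 3' miR-30 flank or specific cloning sites are listed. The record therefore does not state exactly where inserts are placed. Transduced cells are selected with puromycin, which supports stable knockdown studies using one or both hairpin formats.
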