Features (pLannotate 1.2.2; 24 found; start..end, strand, type, name):
    323..919     +  CDS            PuroR: puromycin N-acetyltransferase; pac from Streptomyces alboniger; confers resistance to puromycin
    926..1015    +  ncRNA          5' miR-30a: sequence upstream of the 71-nt precursor of the human miR-30a microRNA (Zeng et al., 2002) miRNA
   1144..1732    +  misc_feature   WPRE: woodchuck hepatitis virus posttranscriptional regulatory element
   1749..1937    +  CDS            nef (fragment): NEF_HV1Z2 - Experimental evidence at protein level: Swiss-Prot protein existence level 1. Extracellular Nef protein targets CD4(+) T-lymphocytes for apoptosis by interacting with CXCR4 surface receptors. From Human immunodeficiency virus type 1 group M subtype D (isolate Z2/CDC-Z34) (HIV-1).
   1939..2172    +  LTR            3' LTR (ΔU3): self-inactivating 3' long terminal repeat (LTR) from HIV-1
   2279..2390    +  polyA_signal   bGH poly(A) signal: bovine growth hormone polyadenylation signal
   2601..3189    -  rep_origin     ori: high-copy-number ColE1/pMB1/pBR322/pUC origin of replication
   3360..4220    -  CDS            AmpR: β-lactamase; bla; confers resistance to ampicillin, carbenicillin, and related antibiotics
   4221..4325    -  promoter       AmpR promoter: bla
   4397..4532    +  rep_origin     SV40 ori: SV40 origin of replication
   4573..4707    +  polyA_signal   SV40 poly(A) signal: SV40 polyadenylation signal
   4874..5203    +  CDS            nef (fragment): NEF_HV1BR - Experimental evidence at protein level: Swiss-Prot protein existence level 1. Extracellular Nef protein targets CD4(+) T-lymphocytes for apoptosis by interacting with CXCR4 surface receptors (PubMed:14990729). From Human immunodeficiency virus type 1 group M subtype B (isolate BRU/LAI) (HIV-1).
   5251..5508    +  LTR            5' LTR (truncated): truncated 5' long terminal repeat (LTR) from HIV-1
   5555..5680    +  misc_feature   HIV-1 Ψ: packaging signal of human immunodeficiency virus type 1
   5664..6002    +  CDS            HIV-1 gag (fragment): gag protein from human immunodeficiency virus 1; gag
   6177..6410    +  misc_feature   RRE: The Rev response element (RRE) of HIV-1 allows for Rev-dependent mRNA export from the nucleus to the cytoplasm.
   6787..6887    +  CDS            Rev (fragment): human immunodeficiency virus 1 (HIV-1) Rev protein; rev; enhances nuclear export of unspliced and incompletely spliced viral mRNAs
   6937..7054    +  misc_feature   cPPT/CTS: central polypurine tract and central termination sequence of HIV-1
   7119..7493    -  CDS            BleoR: antibiotic-binding protein; Sh ble from Streptoalloteichus hindustanus; confers resistance to bleomycin, phleomycin, and Zeocin™
   7513..7560    -  promoter       EM7 promoter: synthetic bacterial promoter&nbsp
   7587..7827    +  promoter       U6 promoter: RNA polymerase III promoter for human U6 snRNA
   7926..8229    +  enhancer       CMV enhancer: human cytomegalovirus immediate early enhancer
   8230..8433    +  promoter       CMV promoter: human cytomegalovirus (CMV) immediate early promoter
   8530..314     +  misc_feature   IRES (across the origin): internal ribosome entry site (IRES) of the encephalomyocarditis virus (EMCV)
>Addgene plasmid #174848 | pLV-U6-SIPZ | addgene full sequence | sequence record 344690 | Addgene NGS Result
CTTTGCAGGCAGCGGAACCCCCCACCTGGCGACAGGTGCCTCTGCGGCCAAAAGCCACGTGTATAAGATA
CACCTGCAAAGGCGGCACAACCCCAGTGCCACGTTGTGAGTTGGATAGTTGTGGAAAGAGTCAAATGGCT
CTCCTCAAGCGTATTCAACAAGGGGCTGAAGGATGCCCAGAAGGTACCCCATTGTATGGGATCTGATCTG
GGGCCTCGGTGCACATGCTTTACATGTGTTTAGTCGAGGTTAAAAAAACGTCTAGGCCCCCCGAACCACG
GGGACGTGGTTTTCCTTTGAAAAACACGATAATACCATGGCCACCGAGTACAAGCCCACGGTGCGCCTCG
CCACCCGCGACGACGTCCCCCGGGCCGTACGCACCCTCGCCGCCGCGTTCGCCGACTACCCCGCCACGCG
CCACACCGTCGACCCGGACCGCCACATCGAGCGGGTCACCGAGCTGCAAGAACTCTTCCTCACGCGCGTC
GGGCTCGACATCGGCAAGGTGTGGGTCGCGGACGACGGCGCCGCGGTGGCGGTCTGGACCACGCCGGAGA
GCGTCGAAGCGGGGGCGGTGTTCGCCGAGATCGGCTCGCGCATGGCCGAGTTGAGCGGTTCCCGGCTGGC
CGCGCAGCAACAGATGGAAGGCCTCCTGGCGCCGCACCGGCCCAAGGAGCCCGCGTGGTTCCTGGCCACC
GTCGGCGTCTCGCCCGACCACCAGGGCAAGGGTCTGGGCAGCGCCGTCGTGCTCCCCGGAGTGGAGGCGG
CCGAGCGCGCTGGGGTGCCCGCCTTCCTGGAGACCTCCGCGCCCCGCAACCTCCCCTTCTACGAGCGGCT
CGGCTTCACCGTCACCGCCGACGTCGAGGTGCCCGAAGGACCGCGCACCTGGTGCATGACCCGCAAGCCC
GGTGCCTGAGTTTGTTTGAATGAGGCTTCAGTACTTTACAGAATCGTTGCCTGCACATCTTGGAAACACT
TGCTGGGATTACTTCTTCAGGTTAACCCAACAGAATTCTCTTCTGAAGAAAATATATTTCTTTTTATTCA
TAGCTCTTCTCGAGGTAACCGGATCCAGTTGTGTTTTAATGTATATTAATGTTACTAATGTGTTTTATTT
AAATTGAGTCACGCGTCTGGAACAATCAACCTCTGGATTACAAAATTTGTGAAAGATTGACTGGTATTCT
TAACTATGTTGCTCCTTTTACGCTATGTGGATACGCTGCTTTAATGCCTTTGTATCATGCTATTGCTTCC
CGTATGGCTTTCATTTTCTCCTCCTTGTATAAATCCTGGTTGCTGTCTCTTTATGAGGAGTTGTGGCCCG
TTGTCAGGCAACGTGGCGTGGTGTGCACTGTGTTTGCTGACGCAACCCCCACTGGTTGGGGCATTGCCAC
CACCTGTCAGCTCCTTTCCGGGACTTTCGCTTTCCCCCTCCCTATTGCCACGGCGGAACTCATCGCCGCC
TGCCTTGCCCGCTGCTGGACAGGGGCTCGGCTGTTGGGCACTGACAATTCCGTGGTGTTGTCGGGGAAGC
TGACGTCCTTTCCATGGCTGCTCGCCTGTGTTGCCACCTGGATTCTGCGCGGGACGTCCTTCTGCTACGT
CCCTTCGGCCCTCAATCCAGCGGACCTTCCTTCCCGCGGCCTGCTGCCGGCTCTGCGGCCTCTTCCGCGT
CTTCGCCTTCGCCCTCAGACGAGTCGGATCTCCCTTTGGGCCGCCTCCCCGCCTGGAATTAATTCTGCAG
TCGAGACCTAGAAAAACATGGAGCAATCACAAGTAGCAATACAGCAGCTACCAATGCTGATTGTGCCTGG
CTAGAAGCACAAGAGGAGGAGGAGGTGGGTTTTCCAGTCACACCTCAGGTACCTTTAAGACCAATGACTT
ACAAGGCAGCTGTAGATCTTAGCCACTTTTTAAAAGAAAAGAGGGGACTGGAAGGGCTAATTCACTCCCA
ACGAAGACAAGATCTGCTTTTTGCTTGTACTGGGTCTCTCTGGTTAGACCAGATCTGAGCCTGGGAGCTC
TCTGGCTAACTAGGGAACCCACTGCTTAAGCCTCAATAAAGCTTGCCTTGAGTGCTTCAAGTAGTGTGTG
CCCGTCTGTTGTGTGACTCTGGTAACTAGAGATCCCTCAGACCCTTTTAGTCAGTGTGGAAAATCTCTAG
CAGTAGTAGTTCATGTCATCTTATTATTCAGTATTTATAACTTGCAAAGAAATGAATATCAGAGAGTGAG
AGGCCTTGACATTGTTTAAACCCGCTGATCAGCCTCGACTGTGCCTTCTAGTTGCCAGCCATCTGTTGTT
TGCCCCTCCCCCGTGCCTTCCTTGACCCTGGAAGGTGCCACTCCCACTGTCCTTTCCTAATAAAATGAGG
AAATTGCATCGCATTGTCTGAGTAGGTGTCATTCTATTCTGGGGGGTGGGGTGGGGCAGGACAGCAAGGG
GGAGGATTGGGAAGACAATAGCAGGGTATCAGCTCACTCAAAGGCGGTAATACGGTTATCCACAGAATCA
GGGGATAACGCAGGAAAGAACATGTGAGCAAAAGGCCAGCAAAAGGCCAGGAACCGTAAAAAGGCCGCGT
TGCTGGCGTTTTTCCATAGGCTCCGCCCCCCTGACGAGCATCACAAAAATCGACGCTCAAGTCAGAGGTG
GCGAAACCCGACAGGACTATAAAGATACCAGGCGTTTCCCCCTGGAAGCTCCCTCGTGCGCTCTCCTGTT
CCGACCCTGCCGCTTACCGGATACCTGTCCGCCTTTCTCCCTTCGGGAAGCGTGGCGCTTTCTCATAGCT
CACGCTGTAGGTATCTCAGTTCGGTGTAGGTCGTTCGCTCCAAGCTGGGCTGTGTGCACGAACCCCCCGT
TCAGCCCGACCGCTGCGCCTTATCCGGTAACTATCGTCTTGAGTCCAACCCGGTAAGACACGACTTATCG
CCACTGGCAGCAGCCACTGGTAACAGGATTAGCAGAGCGAGGTATGTAGGCGGTGCTACAGAGTTCTTGA
AGTGGTGGCCTAACTACGGCTACACTAGAAGAACAGTATTTGGTATCTGCGCTCTGCTGAAGCCAGTTAC
CTTCGGAAAAAGAGTTGGTAGCTCTTGATCCGGCAAACAAACCACCGCTGGTAGCGGTGGTTTTTTTGTT
TGCAAGCAGCAGATTACGCGCAGAAAAAAAGGATCTCAAGAAGATCCTTTGATCTTTTCTACGGGGTCTG
ACGCTCAGTGGAACGAAAACTCACGTTAAGGGATTTTGGTCATGAGATTATCAAAAAGGATCTTCACCTA
GATCCTTTTAAATTAAAAATGAAGTTTTAAATCAATCTAAAGTATATATGAGTAAACTTGGTCTGACAGT
TACCAATGCTTAATCAGTGAGGCACCTATCTCAGCGATCTGTCTATTTCGTTCATCCATAGTTGCCTGAC
TCCCCGTCGTGTAGATAACTACGATACGGGAGGGCTTACCATCTGGCCCCAGTGCTGCAATGATACCGCG
AGACCCACGCTCACCGGCTCCAGATTTATCAGCAATAAACCAGCCAGCCGGAAGGGCCGAGCGCAGAAGT
GGTCCTGCAACTTTATCCGCCTCCATCCAGTCTATTAATTGTTGCCGGGAAGCTAGAGTAAGTAGTTCGC
CAGTTAATAGTTTGCGCAACGTTGTTGCCATTGCTACAGGCATCGTGGTGTCACGCTCGTCGTTTGGTAT
GGCTTCATTCAGCTCCGGTTCCCAACGATCAAGGCGAGTTACATGATCCCCCATGTTGTGCAAAAAAGCG
GTTAGCTCCTTCGGTCCTCCGATCGTTGTCAGAAGTAAGTTGGCCGCAGTGTTATCACTCATGGTTATGG
CAGCACTGCATAATTCTCTTACTGTCATGCCATCCGTAAGATGCTTTTCTGTGACTGGTGAGTACTCAAC
CAAGTCATTCTGAGAATAGTGTATGCGGCGACCGAGTTGCTCTTGCCCGGCGTCAATACGGGATAATACC
GCGCCACATAGCAGAACTTTAAAAGTGCTCATCATTGGAAAACGTTCTTCGGGGCGAAAACTCTCAAGGA
TCTTACCGCTGTTGAGATCCAGTTCGATGTAACCCACTCGTGCACCCAACTGATCTTCAGCATCTTTTAC
TTTCACCAGCGTTTCTGGGTGAGCAAAAACAGGAAGGCAAAATGCCGCAAAAAAGGGAATAAGGGCGACA
CGGAAATGTTGAATACTCATACTCTTCCTTTTTCAATATTATTGAAGCATTTATCAGGGTTATTGTCTCA
TGAGCGGATACATATTTGAATGTATTTAGAAAAATAAACAAATAGGGGTTCCGCGCACATTTCCCCGAAA
AGTGCCACCTGACGTCGAGTTAGTCAGCAACCATAGTCCCGCCCCTAACTCCGCCCATCCCGCCCCTAAC
TCCGCCCAGTTCCGCCCATTCTCCGCCCCATGGCTGACTAATTTTTTTTATTTATGCAGAGGCCGAGGCC
GCCTCGGCCTCTGAGCTATTCCAGAAGTAGTGAGGAGGCTTTTTTGGAGGCCTAGGCTTTTGCAAAAAGC
TTCGTCGACGGATCGGGAGATCAACTTGTTTATTGCAGCTTATAATGGTTACAAATAAAGCAATAGCATC
ACAAATTTCACAAATAAAGCATTTTTTTCACTGCATTCTAGTTGTGGTTTGTCCAAACTCATCAATGTAT
CTTATCATGTCTGGATCAACTGGATAACTCAAGCTAACCAAAATCATCCCAAACTTCCCACCCCATACCC
TATTACCACTGCCAATTACCTGTGGTTTCATTTACTCTAAACCTGTGATTCCTCTGAATTATTTTCATTT
TAAAGAAATTGTATTTGTTAAATATGTACTACAAACTTAGTAGTTGGAAGGGCTAATTCACTCCCAAAGA
AGACAAGATATCCTTGATCTGTGGATCTACCACACACAAGGCTACTTCCCTGATTAGCAGAACTACACAC
CAGGGCCAGGGGTCAGATATCCACTGACCTTTGGATGGTGCTACAAGCTAGTACCAGTTGAGCCAGATAA
GGTAGAAGAGGCCAATAAAGGAGAGAACACCAGCTTGTTACACCCTGTGAGCCTGCATGGGATGGATGAC
CCGGAGAGAGAAGTGTTAGAGTGGAGGTTTGACAGCCGCCTAGCATTTCATCACGTGGCCCGAGAGCTGC
ATCCGGAGTACTTCAAGAACTGCTGATATCGAGCTTGCTACAAGGGACTTTCCGCTGGGGACTTTCCAGG
GAGGCGTGGCCTGGGCGGGACTGGGGAGTGGCGAGCCCTCAGATCCTGCATATAAGCAGCTGCTTTTTGC
CTGTACTGGGTCTCTCTGGTTAGACCAGATCTGAGCCTGGGAGCTCTCTGGCTAACTAGGGAACCCACTG
CTTAAGCCTCAATAAAGCTTGCCTTGAGTGCTTCAAGTAGTGTGTGCCCGTCTGTTGTGTGACTCTGGTA
ACTAGAGATCCCTCAGACCCTTTTAGTCAGTGTGGAAAATCTCTAGCAGTGGCGCCCGAACAGGGACTTG
AAAGCGAAAGGGAAACCAGAGGAGCTCTCTCGACGCAGGACTCGGCTTGCTGAAGCGCGCACGGCAAGAG
GCGAGGGGCGGCGACTGGTGAGTACGCCAAAAATTTTGACTAGCGGAGGCTAGAAGGAGAGAGATGGGTG
CGAGAGCGTCAGTATTAAGCGGGGGAGAATTAGATCGCGATGGGAAAAAATTCGGTTAAGGCCAGGGGGA
AAGAAAAAATATAAATTAAAACATATAGTATGGGCAAGCAGGGAGCTAGAACGATTCGCAGTTAATCCTG
GCCTGTTAGAAACATCAGAAGGCTGTAGACAAATACTGGGACAGCTACAACCATCCCTTCAGACAGGATC
AGAAGAACTTAGATCATTATATAATACAGTAGCAACCCTCTATTGTGTGCATCAAAGGATAGAGATAAAA
GACACCAAGGAAGCTTTAGACAAGATAGAGGAAGAGCAAAACAAAAGTAAGACCACCGCACAGCAAGCGG
CCGGCCGCTGATCTTCAGACCTGGAGGAGGAGATATGAGGGACAATTGGAGAAGTGAATTATATAAATAT
AAAGTAGTAAAAATTGAACCATTAGGAGTAGCACCCACCAAGGCAAAGAGAAGAGTGGTGCAGAGAGAAA
AAAGAGCAGTGGGAATAGGAGCTTTGTTCCTTGGGTTCTTGGGAGCAGCAGGAAGCACTATGGGCGCAGC
GTCAATGACGCTGACGGTACAGGCCAGACAATTATTGTCTGGTATAGTGCAGCAGCAGAACAATTTGCTG
AGGGCTATTGAGGCGCAACAGCATCTGTTGCAACTCACAGTCTGGGGCATCAAGCAGCTCCAGGCAAGAA
TCCTGGCTGTGGAAAGATACCTAAAGGATCAACAGCTCCTGGGGATTTGGGGTTGCTCTGGAAAACTCAT
TTGCACCACTGCTGTGCCTTGGAATGCTAGTTGGAGTAATAAATCTCTGGAACAGATTTGGAATCACACG
ACCTGGATGGAGTGGGACAGAGAAATTAACAATTACACAAGCTTAATACACTCCTTAATTGAAGAATCGC
AAAACCAGCAAGAAAAGAATGAACAAGAATTATTGGAATTAGATAAATGGGCAAGTTTGTGGAATTGGTT
TAACATAACAAATTGGCTGTGGTATATAAAATTATTCATAATGATAGTAGGAGGCTTGGTAGGTTTAAGA
ATAGTTTTTGCTGTACTTTCTATAGTGAATAGAGTTAGGCAGGGATATTCACCATTATCGTTTCAGACCC
ACCTCCCAACCCCGAGGGGACCCGACAGGCCCGAAGGAATAGAAGAAGAAGGTGGAGAGAGAGACAGAGA
CAGATCCATTCGATTAGTGAACGGATCGGCACTGCGTGCGCCAATTCTGCAGACAAATGGCAGTATTCAT
CCACAATTTTAAAAGAAAAGGGGGGATTGGGGGGTACAGTGCAGGGGAAAGAATAGTAGACATAATAGCA
ACAGACATACAAACTAAAGAATTACAAAAACAAATTACAAAAATTCAAAATTTTCGGGTTTATTACAGGG
ACAGCAGAGATCCAGTTTGGTTAGTACCGGGCCCGCTCTAGTCCGGAATCAGTCCTGCTCCTCGGCCACG
AAGTGCACGCAGTTGCCGGCCGGGTCGCGCAGGGCGAACTCCCGCCCCCACGGCTGCTCGCCGATCTCGG
TCATGGCCGGCCCGGAGGCGTCCCGGAAGTTCGTGGACACGACCTCCGACCACTCGGCGTACAGCTCGTC
CAGGCCGCGCACCCACACCCAGGCCAGGGTGTTGTCCGGCACCACCTGGTCCTGGACCGCGCTGATGAAC
AGGGTCACGTCGTCCCGGACCACACCGGCGAAGTCGTCCTCCACGAAGTCCCGGGAGAACCCGAGCCGGT
CGGTCCAGAACTCGACCGCTCCGGCGACGTCGCGCGCGGTGAGCACCGGAACGGCACTGGTCAACTTGGC
CATGGTGGCCCTCCTATAGTGAGTCGTATTATACTATGCCGATATACTATGCCGATGATTAATTGTCAAC
ACGTGCTGCAGGTCCGAGGTTCTAGTGAGGGCCTATTTCCCATGATTCCTTCATATTTGCATATACGATA
CAAGGCTGTTAGAGAGATAATTAGAATTAATTTGACTGTAAACACAAAGATATTAGTACAAAATACGTGA
CGTAGAAAGTAATAATTTCTTGGGTAGTTTGCAGTTTTAAAATTATGTTTTAAAATGGACTATCATATGC
TTACCGTAACTTGAAAGTATTTCGATTTCTTGGCTTTATATATCTTGTGGAAAGGACATCGATTCTTTTT
TTCTAGACGTATTACCGCCATGCATTAGTTATTAATAGTAATCAATTACGGGGTCATTAGTTCATAGCCC
ATATATGGAGTTCCGCGTTACATAACTTACGGTAAATGGCCCGCCTGGCTGACCGCCCAACGACCCCCGC
CCATTGACGTCAATAATGACGTATGTTCCCATAGTAACGCCAATAGGGACTTTCCATTGACGTCAATGGG
TGGAGTATTTACGGTAAACTGCCCACTTGGCAGTACATCAAGTGTATCATATGCCAAGTACGCCCCCTAT
TGACGTCAATGACGGTAAATGGCCCGCCTGGCATTATGCCCAGTACATGACCTTATGGGACTTTCCTACT
TGGCAGTACATCTACGTATTAGTCATCGCTATTACCATGGTGATGCGGTTTTGGCAGTACATCAATGGGC
GTGGATAGCGGTTTGACTCACGGGGATTTCCAAGTCTCCACCCCATTGACGTCAATGGGAGTTTGTTTTG
GCACCAAAATCAACGGGACTTTCCAAAATGTCGTAACAACTCCGCCCCATTGACGCAAATGGGCGGTAGG
CGTGTACGGTGGGAGGTCTATATAAGCAGAGCTCGTTTAGTGAACCGTCAGATCGCCTGGAGACGCCATC
CACGCTGTTTTGACCTCCATAGAAGACACCGACTGTACAAGTAGCGGCCGCAAATTCCGCCCCTCTCCCT
CCCCCCCCCCTAACGTTACTGGCCGAAGCCGCTTGGAATAAGGCCGGTGTGCGTTTGTCTATATGTTATT
TTCCACCATATTGCCGTCTTTTGGCAATGTGAGGGCCCGGAAACCTGGCCCTGTCTTCTTGACGAGCATT
CCTAGGGGTCTTTCCCCTCTCGCCAAAGGAATGCAAGGTCTGTTGAATGTCGTGAAGGAAGCAGTTCCTC
TGGAAGCTTCTTGAAGACAAACAACGTCTGTAGCGACC
